>Addgene plasmid #44706 | Kif17 1-490 motor p201 | addgene partial sequence | sequence record 63072 | Kan-R 5'-ATCGCGAGCCCATTTATACC-3'
ATTTAATCGCGGCCTCGACGTTTCCCGTTGAATATGGCTCATAACACCCCTTGTATTACTGTTTATGTAA
GCAGACAGTTTTATTGTTCATGATGATATATTTTTATCTTGTGCAATGTAACATCAGAGATTTTGAGACA
CGGGCCAGAGCTGCAGCTGGATGGCAAATAATGATTTTATTTTGACTGATAGTGACCTGTTCGTTGCAAC
AAATTGATAAGCAATGCTTTCTTATAATGCCAACTTTGTACAAGAAAGCTGGGTCCTAAAAAGCAGGCGG
GTACTCAGCGCTGCTGGCAAACTCAGCCCTGGACATGACCTCAGCCTTGTAGAGGACTCCCACCTGCAGG
ACAGCCTCTGTCTCCTTCCGCAGGTTCTCCTCCAGCGTGGACAGCCTGACGTCATATGAGTTGCGCATGG
CAGTGATGTCTTCCTCTAGCCTGGCCCGAGACTCCTGCTCGGCCTTATAGTCGGCTTTCAGCCGGGCCAG
GCGCTCTTCATACTCCTCCCGGATCAGCTGCTTCTCGGCCTCCATGTCATGCTGGATCACAGGTTGGGGC
AACAGCTTCTCCTCCACCTGCACAGGGTCTGGGGGCACCTGCCTGGACAGCAGGGCTGACAGGCTGCTGG
GGCTCATCTGCTGTGTCAGGATGGCCTTGAGCTTCTTGATCTCCTCCTGGTACTCGCGAAGCAGCGCATC
CTTGGGGTCCTCATTGATGCGCGGCTTGTTCCTGATGTTCTTGGCCCGGTTGGCGTAGCGCAGCGTGCTG
AGTGTCTCATCGTAGTTGTTGTCCGCAGGCGACAGGCAGGCCACCATGAGCGTCTTGGTGTTGCCGCCCA
GTGAGTCCTGCAGCAGCCGCGTCAGCTTC
