[The description below was written by a language model from this plasmid's Addgene catalogue record.]
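Description:
Kif17 1-490 motor p201 is a Gateway clone built in the Invitrogen pDONR 201 backbone, carrying a truncated coding sequence of human KIF17, a kinesin-2 family motor protein. The vector is catalogued as a Gateway donor vector and the insert was introduced by Gateway cloning, so in practice the plasmid functions as an entry clone: the BP recombination that inserts a gene into pDONR 201 normally replaces the donor vector's counter-selectable cassette and leaves the insert flanked by attL sites. It is propagated in standard E. coli under kanamycin selection. The copy number is recorded as unknown, and no feature table accompanies the record, so the origin of replication and the exact junction sequences are not documented here.

The insert encodes amino acids 1-490 of KIF17, which according to the depositor comprises the motor domain, the neck and the first coiled-coil segment, while omitting the more C-terminal regions, including the tail. The record lists no promoter, epitope tag or fluorescent fusion, consistent with a donor-type backbone that is not designed for expression on its own. Instead, the plasmid serves as a source from which the KIF17 fragment can be transferred by LR recombination into Gateway destination vectors that supply the promoter, tags and host-specific elements. The associated publication concerns direct regulation of microtubule dynamics by the KIF17 motor and tail domains, indicating that this construct was used to generate expression versions of the motor-containing fragment so its contribution could be studied separately from that of the tail.
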