Addgene plasmid #44706: Kif17 1-490 motor p201
Depositing lab: Geri Kreitzer. Depositing organization: Cornell University. Publication: Direct regulation of microtubule dynamics by KIF17 motor and tail domains. Acharya BR, Espenel C, Kreitzer G. J Biol Chem. 2013 Sep 26. 10.1074/jbc.M113.494989 PubMed 24072717.
Backbone
  Vector backbone: pDONR 201
  Backbone manufacturer: Invitrogen
  Backbone size w/o insert (bp): 4470
  Vector type: Gateway Donor vector
Growth in bacteria
  Bacterial resistance: Kanamycin, 50 μg/mL
  Growth temperature: 37°C
  Growth strain: DH5alpha
  Copy number: Unknown
Gene/Insert
  Gene/Insert name: Kif17
  Species: H. sapiens (human)
  Mutation: amino acids 1-490
  Entrez Gene: KIF17 (a.k.a. KIF17B, KIF3X, KLP-2, OSM-3)
  Cloning method: Gateway Cloning
  Sequencing primers: 5′ pDONR201F; 3′ pDONR201R
Terms and licenses: Academic/Nonprofit Terms; Industry Terms: Not Available to Industry
Depositor comments: Kinesin 2 family protein KIF17, the construct contain the motor, neck and first coil-coil structure [1- 490 amino acids] of the protein.
How to cite: Kif17 1-490 motor p201 was a gift from Geri Kreitzer (Addgene plasmid # 44706 ; http://n2t.net/addgene:44706 ; RRID:Addgene_44706)
